>Addgene plasmid #199145 | RB817 | addgene full sequence | sequence record 392160 | Addgene NGS Result
TCGCGCGTTTCGGTGATGACGGTGAAAACCTCTGACACATGCAGCTCCCGGAGACGGTCACAGCTTGTCT
GTAAGCGGATGCCGGGAGCAGACAAGCCCGTCAGGGCGCGTCAGCGGGTGTTGGCGGGTGTCGGGGCTGG
CTTAACTATGCGGCATCAGAGCAGATTGTACTGAGAGTGCACCATAGATCACGACATTACTATATATATA
ATATAGGAAGCATTTAATAGAACAGCATCGTAATATATGTGTACTTTGCAGTTATGACGCCAGATGGCAG
TAGTGGAAGATATTCTTTATTGAAAAATAGCTTGTCACCTTACGTACAATCTTGATCCGGAGCTTTTCTT
TTTTTGCCGATTAAGAATTAATTCGGTCGAAAAAAGAAAAGGAGAGGGCCAAGAGGGAGGGCATTGGTGA
CTATTGAGCACGTGAGTATACGTGATTAAGCACACAAAGGCAGCTTGGAGTATGTCTGTTATTAATTTCA
CAGGTAGTTCTGGTCCATTGGTGAAAGTTTGCGGCTTGCAGAGCACAGAGGCCGCAGAATGTGCTCTAGA
TTCCGATGCTGACTTGCTGGGTATTATATGTGTGCCCAATAGAAAGAGAACAATTGACCCGGTTATTGCA
AGGAAAATTTCAAGTCTTGTAAAAGCATATAAAAATAGTTCAGGCACTCCGAAATACTTGGTTGGCGTGT
TTCGTAATCAACCTAAGGAGGATGTTTTGGCTCTGGTCAATGATTACGGCATTGATATCGTCCAACTGCA
TGGAGATGAGTCGTGGCAAGAATACCAAGAGTTCCTCGGTTTGCCAGTTATTAAAAGACTCGTATTTCCA
AAAGACTGCAACATACTACTCAGTGCAGCTTCACAGAAACCTCATTCGTTTATTCCCTTGTTTGATTCAG
AAGCAGGTGGGACAGGTGAACTTTTGGATTGGAACTCGATTTCTGACTGGGTTGGAAGGCAAGAGAGCCC
CGAAAGCTTACATTTTATGTTAGCTGGTGGACTGACGCCAGAAAATGTTGGTGATGCGCTTAGATTAAAT
GGCGTTATTGGTGTTGATGTAAGCGGAGGTGTGGAGACAAATGGTGTAAAAGACTCTAACAAAATAGCAA
ATTTCGTCAAAAATGCTAAGAAATAGGTTATTACTGAGTAGTATTTATTTAAGTATTGTTTGTGCACTTG
CCGATCTATGCGGTGTGAAATACCGCACAGATGCGTAAGGAGAAAATACCGCATCAGGAAATTGTAAGCG
TTAATATTTTGTTAAAATTCGCGTTAAATTTTTGTTAAATCAGCTCATTTTTTAACCAATAGGCCGAAAT
CGGCAAAATCCCTTATAAATCAAAAGAATAGACCGAGATAGGGT
[37 nt withheld, positions 1375-1411]
AAAGAACGTGGACTCCAACGTCAAAGG
[49 nt withheld, positions 1439-1487]
T
[87 nt withheld, positions 1489-1575]
GGCCGGCTAGGCCTTAACCCACTGAATTCTACATCGAACAAGAGAAACCTTTTTTTTTACTTTTTTCAAA
CTTGAACAAAGAAAAGAAAAAGAAAAAGAAAAAGCAATCACAGCTTATTAACGATTCGTGTTTAAATAAT
CAATTGAAAGGAAAATAGAAGATTTTTGAAAAAAAGTTATTGGTATTTATTAACTTAATATATCAGTAAC
ATCAAGAGAAAGAAACTGAATTATAAACAGAGTATGTGAAGCAATTGCAATTGCAATTATTAGAGATCCA
GAAAACTGAATTGTGCTTGAATACCACTTGTTTACCGGCG
[124 nt withheld, positions 1896-2019]
CCATTCGCCATTCAGGCTGCGCAACTGTTGGGAAGGGCGATCGGTGCGGGCCTCTTCGCTATTACGCCAG
CTGGCGAAAGGGGGATGTGCTGCAAGGCGATTAAGTTGGGTAACGCCAGGGTTTTCCCAGTCACGACGTT
GTAAAACGACGGCCAGTGAATTGTAATACGACTCACTATAGGGCGAATTGGGTACCGAATTCGAGCTCGT
TTAAACGTCGACACTGGATGGCGGCGTTAGTATCGAATCGACAGCAGTATAGCGACCAGCATTCACATAC
GATTGACGCATGATATTACTTTCTGCGCACTTAACTTCGCATCTGGGCAGATGATGTCGAGGCGAAAAAA
AATATAAATCACGCTAACATTTGATTAAAATAGAACAACTACAATATAAAAAAACTATACAAATGACAAG
TTCTTGAAAACAAGAATCTTTTTATTGTCAGTACTGACTCGAGTTATTATGGACATGGCATAGACATATA
CAAAGCTTGTTCACCATCGGAAGCAGTACCATCGTATAAAGCAGTATCCAAACCACACAAAGTGAAACCC
ATTCTTCTATAAGCATGAATAGCTGGAGCATTAACATTGGTAACTTCCAACCACAAATGACCAGCACCTC
TTTCTCTGGCGAATTCAGTAGCCAAACCCATCAAAGCTCTACCAACACCATGACCTCTATGTTCTGGAGC
AACTTCAATATCTTCAACAGTCAATCTTCTGTTCCAACCAGAATAAGAAACAACAACGAAACCAGCCAAA
TCACCATCATCACCATAAGCAACGAAAGTTCTAGAATCTGGATCACCATCTTCACCAGCATCGGATTCAT
CATCGGATTCATCATCTGGGAAAACCTTAGTCAATGGTGGATCAACTGGAACTTCTCTCAAAGTGAAACC
ATCACCAGTAGCAGTAACTCTAAAAACAGTATCGGTAGTGAAAGAACCATCCAAAGCTTCAATAGCTTCA
GCATCACCTGGAACAGAAGTTCTGTATCTATAAGCAGTATCATCCAAAGTAGTAGACATAATTGTAGGAT
CCGGTTGTTTATGTTCGGATGTGATGTGAGAACTGTATCCTAGCAAGATTTTAAAAGGAAGTATATGAAA
GAAGAACCTCAGTGGCAAATCCTAACCTTTTATATTTCTCTACAGGGGCGCGGCGTGGGGACAATTCAAC
GCGTCTGTGAGGGGAGCGTTTCCCTGCTCGCAGGTCTGCAGCGAGGAGCCGTAATTTTTGCTTCGCGCCG
TGCGGCCATCAAAATGTATGGACGCAAATGATTATACATGGGGATGTATGGGCTAAATGTACGGGCGACA
GTCACATCATGCCCCTGAGCTGCGCACGTCAAGACTGTCAAGGAGGGTATTCTGGGCCTCCATGTCGCTG
GCCGGGTGACCCGGCGGGGACGAGGCAAGCTTGATATCCCGCGGTGGAGCTCCAGCTTTTGTTCCCTTTA
GTGAGGGTTAATTTCGAGCTTGGCGTAATCATGGTCATAGCTGTTTCCTGTGTGAAATTGTTATCCGCTC
ACAATTCCACATGGCGGCCGCTCTAGAACTAGTGATGTCCACGAGGTCTCTAGTCCATGCAGCACTCTTG
GGTCGACCTGCAGCGTACGATCGATACCGTCGACCTCGAGGGGGGGCCGGAAGGACGATGAAGGAGAGAA
AGTAGTAAGACAATATGACTTTGGACAGACATGAGATAAAAGTTTTAAAGGACAAGAAAAGGTTCGGGTT
AAAAGATGAGTATTGTATTTTTTCAAAATATCAATGCTTTTTCTGTTCTTGGGTTAGTGGTACCACCATT
GGTGATAAAACCTTTGGGGAGCCTCCTCCGAGCTTTCTCTTTGTTACTTTTTTTCTCAACTGATACTTGT
CATTCTTACTACAATTACAGGCCTAGCCGGCCCAACATAGGAGCCGGAAGCATAAAGTGTAAAGCCTGGG
GTGCCTAATGAGTGAGCTAACTCACATTAATTGCGTTGCGCTCACTGCCCGCTTTCCAGTCGGGAAACCT
GTCGTGCCAGCTGCATTAATGAATCGGCCAACGCGCGGGGAGAGGCGGTTTGCGTATTGGGCGCTCTTCC
GCTTCCTCGCTCACTGACTCGCTGCGCTCGGTCGTTCGGCTGCGGCGAGCGGTATCAGCTCACTCAAAGG
CGGTAATACGGTTATCCACAGAATCAGGGGATAACGCAGGAAAGAACATGTGAGCAAAAGGCCAGCAAAA
GGCCAGGAACCGTAAAAAGGCCGCGTTGCTGGCGTTTTTCCATAGGCTCCGCCCCCCTGACGAGCATCAC
AAAAATCGACGCTCAAGTCAGAGGTGGCGAAACCCGACAGGACTATAAAGATACCAGGCGTTTCCCCCTG
GAAGCTCCCTCGTGCGCTCTCCTGTTCCGACCCTGCCGCTTACCGGATACCTGTCCGCCTTTCTCCCTTC
GGGAAGCGTGGCGCTTTCTCATAGCTCACGCTGTAGGTATCTCAGTTCGGTGTAGGTCGTTCGCTCCAAG
CTGGGCTGTGTGCACGAACCCCCCGTTCAGCCCGACCGCTGCGCCTTATCCGGTAACTATCGTCTTGAGT
CCAACCCGGTAAGACACGACTTATCGCCACTGGCAGCAGCCACTGGTAACAGGATTAGCAGAGCGAGGTA
TGTAGGCGGTGCTACAGAGTTCTTGAAGTGGTGGCCTAACTACGGCTACACTAGAAGAACAGTATTTGGT
ATCTGCGCTCTGCTGAAGCCAGTTACCTTCGGAAAAAGAGTTGGTAGCTCTTGATCCGGCAAACAAACCA
CCGCTGGTAGCGGTGGTTTTTTTGTTTGCAAGCAGCAGATTACGCGCAGAAAAAAAGGATCTCAAGAAGA
TCCTTTGATCTTTTCTACGGGGTCTGACGCTCAGTGGAACGAAAACTCACGTTAAGGGATTTTGGTCATG
AGATTATCAAAAAGGATCTTCACCTAGATCCTTTTAAATTAAAAATGAAGTTTTAAATCAATCTAAAGTA
TATATGAGTAAACTTGGTCTGACAGTTACCAATGCTTAATCAGTGAGGCACCTATCTCAGCGATCTGTCT
ATTTCGTTCATCCATAGTTGCCTGACTCCCCGTCGTGTAGATAACTACGATACGGGAGGGCTTACCATCT
GGCCCCAGTGCTGCAATGATACCGCGAGACCCACGCTCACCGGCTCCAGATTTATCAGCAATAAACCAGC
CAGCCGGAAGGGCCGAGCGCAGAAGTGGTCCTGCAACTTTATCCGCCTCCATCCAGTCTATTAATTGTTG
CCGGGAAGCTAGAGTAAGTAGTTCGCCAGTTAATAGTTTGCGCAACGTTGTTGCCATTGCTACAGGCATC
GTGGTGTCACGCTCGTCGTTTGGTATGGCTTCATTCAGCTCCGGTTCCCAACGATCAAGGCGAGTTACAT
GATCCCCCATGTTGTGCAAAAAAGCGGTTAGCTCCTTCGGTCCTCCGATCGTTGTCAGAAGTAAGTTGGC
CGCAGTGTTATCACTCATGGTTATGGCAGCACTGCATAATTCTCTTACTGTCATGCCATCCGTAAGATGC
TTTTCTGTGACTGGTGAGTACTCAACCAAGTCATTCTGAGAATAGTGTATGCGGCGACCGAGTTGCTCTT
GCCCGGCGTCAATACGGGATAATACCGCGCCACATAGCAGAACTTTAAAAGTGCTCATCATTGGAAAACG
TTCTTCGGGGCGAAAACTCTCAAGGATCTTACCGCTGTTGAGATCCAGTTCGATGTAACCCACTCGTGCA
CCCAACTGATCTTCAGCATCTTTTACTTTCACCAGCGTTTCTGGGTGAGCAAAAACAGGAAGGCAAAATG
CCGCAAAAAAGGGAATAAGGGCGACACGGAAATGTTGAATACTCATACTCTTCCTTTTTCAATATTATTG
AAGCATTTATCAGGGTTATTGTCTCATGAGCGGATACATATTTGAATGTATTTAGAAAAATAAACAAATA
GGGGTTCCGCGCACATTTCCCCGAAAAGTGCCACCTGGGTCCTTTTCATCACGTGCTATAAAAATAATTA
TAATTTAAATTTTTTAATATAAATATATAAATTAAAAATAGAAAGTAAAAAAAGAAATTAAAGAAAAAAT
AGTTTTTGTTTTCCGAAGATGTAAAAGACTCTAGGGGGATCGCCAACAAATACTACCTTTTATCTTGCTC
TTCCTGCTCTCAGGTATTAATGCCGAATTGTTTCATCTTGTCTGTGTAGAAGACCACACACGAAAATCCT
GTGATTTTACATTTTACTTATCGTTAATCGAATGTATATCTATTTAATCTGCTTTTCTTGTCTAATAAAT
ATATATGTAAAGTACGCTTTTTGTTGAAATTTTTTAAACCTTTGTTTATTTTTTTTTCTTCATTCCGTAA
CTCTTCTACCTTCTTTATTTACTTTCTAAAATCCAAATACAAAACATAAAAATAAATAAACACAGAGTAA
ATTCCCAAATTATTCCATCATTAAAAGATACGAGGCGCGTGTAAGTTACAGGCAAGCGATCCGTCTAAGA
AACCATTATTATCATGACATTAACCTATAAAAATAGGCGTATCACGAGGCCCTTTCGTC
Features (pLannotate 1.2.2; 23 found; start..end, strand, type, name):
    137..186     +  misc_feature   bom (fragment): basis of mobility region from pBR322
    324..471     +  promoter       TRP1 promoter: S. cerevisiae TRP1
    472..1146    +  CDS            TRP1: phosphoribosylanthranilate isomerase, required for tryptophan biosynthesis; S. cerevisiae TRP1; yeast auxotrophic marker
   1197..1248    +  misc_feature   bom (fragment): basis of mobility region from pBR322
   1249..1576    -  rep_origin     M13 ori (fragment) (sequence partly withheld): M13 bacteriophage origin of replication; arrow indicates direction of (+) strand synthesis
   1890..2019    -  rep_origin     f1 ori (fragment) (sequence partly withheld): f1 bacteriophage origin of replication; arrow indicates direction of (+) strand synthesis
   2023..2180    -  CDS            lacZα (fragment): LacZα fragment of β-galactosidase; lacZ fragment
   2183..2201    +  promoter       T7 promoter: promoter for bacteriophage T7 RNA polymerase
   2274..2471    -  terminator     TEF terminator: Ashbya gossypii TEF terminator
   2489..3058    -  CDS            sta: STA_STRLA - Experimental evidence at protein level: Swiss-Prot protein existence level 1. Involved in resistance to streptothricin, a broad-spectrum antibiotic produced by streptomycetes. Detoxifies streptothricin via acetylation of the beta amino group of the first beta-lysyl moiety of streptothricin. From Streptomyces lavendulae.
   3072..3415    -  promoter       TEF promoter: Ashbya gossypii TEF promoter
   3484..3502    -  promoter       T3 promoter: promoter for bacteriophage T3 RNA polymerase
   3547..3563    -  protein_bind   lac operator: The lac repressor binds to the lac operator to inhibit transcription in E. coli. This inhibition can be relieved by adding lactose or isopropyl-β-D-thiogalactopyranoside (IPTG). lac repressor encoded by lacI
   3571..3593    +  misc_feature   MCS (fragment): pBluescript multiple cloning site
   3649..3677    +  misc_feature   MCS (fragment): pBluescript multiple cloning site
   3942..3972    -  promoter       lac promoter: promoter for the E. coli lac operon
   3987..4008    -  protein_bind   CAP binding site: CAP binding activates transcription in the presence of cAMP. E. coli catabolite activator protein
   4021..4113    -  CDS            lacI (fragment): lac repressor; lacI; The lac repressor binds to the lac operator to inhibit transcription in E. coli. This inhibition can be relieved by adding lactose or isopropyl-β-D-thiogalactopyranoside (IPTG).
   4296..4884    -  rep_origin     ori: high-copy-number ColE1/pMB1/pBR322/pUC origin of replication
   5055..5915    -  CDS            AmpR: β-lactamase; bla; confers resistance to ampicillin, carbenicillin, and related antibiotics
   5916..6020    -  promoter       AmpR promoter: bla
   6057..6560    +  misc_feature   CEN/ARS: S. cerevisiae CEN6 centromere fused to an autonomously replicating sequence
   6628..35      +  CDS            rop (fragment) (across the origin): Rop protein, which maintains plasmids at low copy number; rop
