[The description below was written by a language model from this plasmid's Addgene catalogue record and pLannotate feature annotations shown in this document.]
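Description:
RB817 is a pRS314-derived shuttle plasmid used to deliver a DNA barcode into the Candida albicans genome. It is propagated in E. coli through a high-copy ColE1/pUC-type origin with ampicillin selection (AmpR under its own promoter). It retains the standard pRS314 yeast elements: the S. cerevisiae TRP1 auxotrophic marker with its promoter, and a CEN6/ARS centromeric replication module. Remnants of the pBluescript-style cloning region are also annotated, including fragments of the f1/M13 phage origin, lacZα, lac promoter and operator, and flanking T7 and T3 promoters.

The payload sits within this cloning region. A nourseothricin resistance cassette, consisting of a streptothricin acetyltransferase coding sequence (annotated as sta from Streptomyces lavendulae) between the Ashbya gossypii TEF promoter and TEF terminator, provides selection of Candida transformants. The catalogue entry describes the insert as a synthetic 100 bp barcoding cassette cloned between SpeI and ClaI sites. The feature table does not annotate the barcode itself, nor the sequences homologous to the Neut5 locus that would direct integration. These presumably lie in the unannotated stretches around the MCS fragments and marker, but the record does not define their positions.

According to the depositor, the plasmid is linearised with NgoMIV and transformed into Candida strains, where the cassette integrates at Neut5 and tags the strain with a unique DNA barcode. Barcoded strains of this kind are generally used to track individual strains in mixed populations. The associated work concerns filamentation and host colonisation by C. albicans, though the record does not detail the specific assay.
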