Addgene plasmid #199145: RB817
Purpose: This plasmid contains a barcoding cassette which gets integrated at Neut5 locus in Candida albicans genome
Depositing lab: Richard Bennett. Depositing organization: Brown University. Publication: Aneuploidy and gene dosage regulate filamentation and host colonization by Candida albicans. Kakade P, Sircaik S, Maufrais C, Ene IV, Bennett RJ. Proc Natl Acad Sci U S A. 2023 Mar 14;120(11):e2218163120. doi: 10.1073/pnas.2218163120. Epub 2023 Mar 9. PubMed 36893271.
Backbone
  Vector backbone: pRS314
  Backbone manufacturer: ATCC
  Backbone size w/o insert (bp): 6599
  Vector type: Yeast Expression
  Selectable markers: Nourseothricin
Growth in bacteria
  Bacterial resistance: Ampicillin, 100 μg/mL
  Growth temperature: 37°C
  Growth strain: DH5alpha
  Copy number: High Copy
Gene/Insert
  Gene/Insert name: 100 bp barcoding cassette
  Species: Synthetic
  Insert size (bp): 100
  Cloning method: Restriction Enzyme; 5′ cloning site SpeI (unknown if destroyed); 3′ cloning site ClaI (unknown if destroyed)
  Sequencing primers: 5′ GTGCCGTAAAGCACTAAATCGG; 3′ GTTACCTCACTCATTAGGCACCCC
Terms and licenses: Academic/Nonprofit Terms; Industry Terms: Not Available to Industry
Depositor comments: After restriction digestion with NgoMIV, this plasmid can be used to transform Candida strains which would barcode it with unique DNA barcodes
How to cite: RB817 was a gift from Richard Bennett (Addgene plasmid # 199145 ; http://n2t.net/addgene:199145 ; RRID:Addgene_199145)
