>Addgene plasmid #199145 | RB817 | depositor partial sequence | sequence record 385652 | Barcoding cassette containing BC25 cloned in pDIS3 at SpeI_ClaI sites by CPEC method
TGGCGGCCGCTCTAGAACTAGTGATGTCCACGAGGTCTCTAGTCCATGCAGCACTCTTGGGTCGACCTGC
AGCGTACGATCGATACCGTCGACCTCGAGG
